>Addgene plasmid #8486 | pRM2 | addgene full sequence | sequence record 169493 | Addgene NGS Result
ATCCAGTTCGATGTAACCCACTCGTGCACCCAACTGATCTTCAGCATCTTTTACTTTCACCAGCGTTTCT
GGGTGAGCAAAAACAGGAAGGCAAAATGCCGCAAAAAAGGGAATAAGGGCGACACGGAAATGTTGAATAC
TCATACTCTTCCTTTTTCAATATTATTGAAGCATTTATCAGGGTTATTGTCTCATGAGCGGATACATATT
TGAATGTATTTAGAAAAATAAACAAATAGGGGTTCCGCGCACATTTCCCCGAAAAGTGCCACCTGACGTC
TAAGAAACCATTATTATCATGACATTAACCTATAAAAATAGGCGTATCACGAGGCCCTTTCGTCTCGCGC
GTTTCGGTGATGACGGTGAAAACCTCTGACACATGCAGCTCCCGGAGACGGTCACAGCTTGTCTGTAAGC
GGATGCCGGGAGCAGACAAGCCCGTCAGGGCGCGTCAGCGGGTGTTGGCGGGTGTCGGGGCTGGCTTAAC
TATGCGGCATCAGAGCAGATTGTACTGAGAGTGCACCATATGCGGTGTGAAATACCGCACAGATGCGTAA
GGAGAAAATACCGCATCAGGCGCCATTCGCCATTCAGGCTGCGCAACTGTTGGGAAGGGCGATCGGTGCG
GGCCTCTTCGCTATTACGCCAGCTGGCGAAAGGGGGATGTGCTGCAAGGCGATTAAGTTGGGTAACGCCA
GGGTTTTCCCAGTCACGACGTTGTAAAACGACGGCCAGTGCCAAGCTTGCATGCCTGCAGGTCGATAAGG
TCGCGGCGACAACAGTTGCGACGGTGGTACGCATAACTTTCATAATGTCTCCTGGGAGGATTCATAAAGC
ATTGTTTGTTGGCTACGAGAAGCAAAATAGGACAAACAGGTGACAGTTATATGTAAGGAATATGACAGTT
TTATGACAGAGAGATAAAGTCTTCAGTCTGATTTAAATAAGCGTTGATATTCAGTCAATTACAAACATTA
ATAACGAAGAGATGACAGAAAAATTTTCATTCTGTGACAGAGAAAAAGTAGCCGAAGATGACGGTTTGTC
ACATGGAGTTGGCAGGATGTTTGATTAAAAACATAACAGGAAGAAAAATGCCCCGCTTACGCAGGGCATC
CATTTATTACTCAACCGTAACCGATTTTGCCAGGTTACGCGGCTGGTCAACGTCGGTGCCTTTGATCAGC
GCGACATGGTAAGCCAGCAGCTGCAGCGGAACGGTGTAGAAGATCGGTGCAATCACCTCTTCCACATGCG
GCATCTCGACTCTAGAGGATCCCCGGGTACCGAGCTCGAATTCGTAATCATGTCATAGCTGTTTCCTGTG
TGAAATTGTTATCCGCTCACAATTCCACACAACATACGAGCCGGAAGCATAAAGTGTAAAGCCTGGGGTG
CCTAATGAGTGAGCTAACTCACATTAATTGCGTTGCGCTCACTGCCCGCTTTCCAGTCGGGAAACCTGTC
GTGCCAGCTGCATTAATGAATCGGCCAACGCGCGGGGAGAGGCGGTTTGCGTATTGGGCGCTCTTCCGCT
TCCTCGCTCACTGACTCGCTGCGCTCGGTCGTTCGGCTGCGGCGAGCGGTATCAGCTCACTCAAAGGCGG
TAATACGGTTATCCACAGAATCAGGGGATAACGCAGGAAAGAACATGTGAGCAAAAGGCCAGCAAAAGGC
CAGGAACCGTAAAAAGGCCGCGTTGCTGGCGTTTTTCCATAGGCTCCGCCCCCCTGACGAGCATCACAAA
AATCGACGCTCAAGTCAGAGGTGGCGAAACCCGACAGGACTATAAAGATACCAGGCGTTTCCCCCTGGAA
GCTCCCTCGTGCGCTCTCCTGTTCCGACCCTGCCGCTTACCGGATACCTGTCCGCCTTTCTCCCTTCGGG
AAGCGTGGCGCTTTCTCATAGCTCACGCTGTAGGTATCTCAGTTCGGTGTAGGTCGTTCGCTCCAAGCTG
GGCTGTGTGCACGAACCCCCCGTTCAGCCCGACCGCTGCGCCTTATCCGGTAACTATCGTCTTGAGTCCA
ACCCGGTAAGACACGACTTATCGCCACTGGCAGCAGCCACTGGTAACAGGATTAGCAGAGCGAGGTATGT
AGGCGGTGCTACAGAGTTCTTGAAGTGGTGGCCTAACTACGGCTACACTAGAAGAACAGTATTTGGTATC
TGCGCTCTGCTGAAGCCAGTTACCTTCGGAAAAAGAGTTGGTAGCTCTTGATCCGGCAAACAAACCACCG
CTGGTAGCGGTGGTTTTTTTGTTTGCAAGCAGCAGATTACGCGCAGAAAAAAAGGATCTCAAGAAGATCC
TTTGATCTTTTCTACGGGGTCTGACGCTCAGTGGAACGAAAACTCACGTTAAGGGATTTTGGTCATGAGA
TTATCAAAAAGGATCTTCACCTAGATCCTTTTAAATTAAAAATGAAGTTTTAAATCAATCTAAAGTATAT
ATGAGTAAACTTGGTCTGACAGTTACCAATGCTTAATCAGTGAGGCACCTATCTCAGCGATCTGTCTATT
TCGTTCATCCATAGTTGCCTGACTCCCCGTCGTGTAGATAACTACGATACGGGAGGGCTTACCATCTGGC
CCCAGTGCTGCAATGATACCGCGAGACCCACGCTCACCGGCTCCAGATTTATCAGCAATAAACCAGCCAG
CCGGAAGGGCCGAGCGCAGAAGTGGTCCTGCAACTTTATCCGCCTCCATCCAGTCTATTAATTGTTGCCG
GGAAGCTAGAGTAAGTAGTTCGCCAGTTAATAGTTTGCGCAACGTTGTTGCCATTGCTACAGGCATCGTG
GTGTCACGCTCGTCGTTTGGTATGGCTTCATTCAGCTCCGGTTCCCAACGATCAAGGCGAGTTACATGAT
CCCCCATGTTGTGCAAAAAAGCGGTTAGCTCCTTCGGTCCTCCGATCGTTGTCAGAAGTAAGTTGGCCGC
AGTGTTATCACTCATGGTTATGGCAGCACTGCATAATTCTCTTACTGTCATGCCATCCGTAAGATGCTTT
TCTGTGACTGGTGAGTACTCAACCAAGTCATTCTGAGAATAGTGTATGCGGCGACCGAGTTGCTCTTGCC
CGGCGTCAATACGGGATAATACCGCGCCACATAGCAGAACTTTAAAAGTGCTCATCATTGGAAAACGTTC
TTCGGGGCGAAAACTCTCAAGGATCTTACCGCTGTTGAG
Features (pLannotate 1.2.2; 13 found; start..end, strand, type, name):
    145..249     -  promoter       AmpR promoter: bla
    344..379     +  CDS            rop (fragment): Rop protein, which maintains plasmids at low copy number; rop
    481..580     +  misc_feature   bom (fragment): basis of mobility region from pBR322
    586..740     -  CDS            lacZα (fragment): LacZα fragment of β-galactosidase; lacZ fragment
    743..765     -  misc_feature   MCS (fragment): pUC18/19 multiple cloning site
   1130..1270    -  CDS            glmS (fragment): GLMS_ECOLI - Experimental evidence at protein level: Swiss-Prot protein existence level 1. Catalyzes the first step in hexosamine metabolism, converting fructose-6P into glucosamine-6P using glutamine as a nitrogen source. From Escherichia coli (strain K12).
   1266..1303    -  misc_feature   MCS (fragment): pUC18/19 multiple cloning site
   1336..1352    -  protein_bind   lac operator: The lac repressor binds to the lac operator to inhibit transcription in E. coli. This inhibition can be relieved by adding lactose or isopropyl-β-D-thiogalactopyranoside (IPTG). lac repressor encoded by lacI
   1360..1390    -  promoter       lac promoter: promoter for the E. coli lac operon
   1405..1426    -  protein_bind   CAP binding site: CAP binding activates transcription in the presence of cAMP. E. coli catabolite activator protein
   1439..1531    -  CDS            lacI (fragment): lac repressor; lacI; The lac repressor binds to the lac operator to inhibit transcription in E. coli. This inhibition can be relieved by adding lactose or isopropyl-β-D-thiogalactopyranoside (IPTG).
   1714..2302    -  rep_origin     ori: high-copy-number ColE1/pMB1/pBR322/pUC origin of replication
   2473..144     -  CDS            AmpR (across the origin): β-lactamase; bla; confers resistance to ampicillin, carbenicillin, and related antibiotics
