[The description below was written by a language model from this plasmid's Addgene catalogue record and pLannotate feature annotations shown in this document.]
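Description:
pRM2 is a small, high-copy bacterial plasmid built on the pUC18 cloning vector and carrying the Escherichia coli attTn7 site, the specific chromosomal target at which the transposon Tn7 inserts. It is propagated in E. coli from the ColE1/pMB1-type pUC origin and selected with ampicillin through the bla (β-lactamase) gene and its own promoter. The sequenced plasmid is 3,189 nt, which matches the 2,684 bp backbone plus the recorded 505 bp insert.

The insert was placed in the pUC18 polylinker at an AccI site, and both junctions were destroyed during cloning. In the feature table this shows as two fragments of the multiple cloning site flanking the inserted segment, splitting the lacZα coding region from the upstream lac promoter, lac operator and CAP binding site. The only feature annotated within the insert is a fragment of glmS, the glucosamine-6-phosphate synthase gene. This agrees with the known position of attTn7 next to the end of glmS on the E. coli chromosome. The remainder of the insert is unannotated. The catalogue also lists tnsA as an alternative name and gene link, but no Tn7 transposition gene appears in the feature table, so this seems to be a database association rather than a description of the contents. Short rop, bom and lacI fragments are ordinary pUC backbone remnants.

Although catalogued as a bacterial expression vector, the plasmid does not appear designed to express a protein. It serves as a cloned attTn7 target, and the associated publication concerns the sequence requirements of this site for Tn7 insertion.
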