Addgene plasmid #8486: pRM2
Depositing lab: Nancy Craig. Depositing organization: Johns Hopkins University and School of Medicine. Publication: Sequence requirements of Escherichia coli attTn7, a specific site of transposon Tn7 insertion. McKown RL, Orle KA, Chen T, Craig NL. J Bacteriol 1988 Jan;170(1):352-8. PubMed 2826397.
Backbone
  Vector backbone: pUC18
  Backbone size w/o insert (bp): 2684
  Vector type: Bacterial Expression
Growth in bacteria
  Bacterial resistance: Ampicillin, 100 μg/mL
  Growth temperature: 37°C
  Growth strain: DH5alpha
  Copy number: High Copy
Gene/Insert
  Gene/Insert name: attTn7 (alt names: Tn7 target site; tnsA)
  Species: Bacteria
  Insert size (bp): 505
  Entrez Gene: tnsA (a.k.a. R721_29)
  Cloning method: Restriction Enzyme; 5′ cloning site AccI (destroyed during cloning); 3′ cloning site AccI (destroyed during cloning)
  Sequencing primers: 5′ na
Terms and licenses: Academic/Nonprofit Terms; Industry Terms: Not Available to Industry
How to cite: pRM2 was a gift from Nancy Craig (Addgene plasmid # 8486 ; http://n2t.net/addgene:8486 ; RRID:Addgene_8486)
